Addgene plasmid #18494: T4 Lysozyme M102K WT*
Depositing lab: Brian Matthews. Depositing organization: University of Oregon.
Backbone
  Vector backbone: pHS1403
  Backbone size w/o insert (bp): 5000
  Vector type: Bacterial Expression
Growth in bacteria
  Bacterial resistance: Ampicillin, 100 μg/mL
  Growth temperature: 37°C
  Growth strain: DH5alpha
  Copy number: High Copy
Gene/Insert
  Gene/Insert name: T4 Lysozyme (alt name: A102K)
  Species: Bacteriophage T4
  Insert size (bp): 600
  Mutation: M102K WT*
  GenBank ID: NP_049736
  Entrez Gene: e (a.k.a. T4p123)
  Cloning method: Restriction Enzyme; 5′ cloning site BamHI (not destroyed); 3′ cloning site HindIII (not destroyed)
  Sequencing primers: 5′ na; 3′ GGCGTATCACGAGGCCC
Terms and licenses: Academic/Nonprofit Terms; Industry Terms: Not Available to Industry
Depositor comments: The BamHI site is 27 bp from the ATG and the HindIII site is 115 bp from the stop.
How to cite: T4 Lysozyme M102K WT* was a gift from Brian Matthews (Addgene plasmid # 18494 ; http://n2t.net/addgene:18494 ; RRID:Addgene_18494)
