[The description below was written by a language model from this plasmid's Addgene catalogue record.]
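Description:
T4 Lysozyme M102K WT* is a bacterial expression plasmid built on the pHS1403 backbone (about 5 kb without insert) that carries the bacteriophage T4 lysozyme gene (gene e) as an insert of roughly 600 bp. It is maintained as a high-copy plasmid in E. coli and selected with ampicillin. The record does not state the promoter that drives expression, the origin of replication, or any fusion tags, and no feature table is available to fill in these details.

The insert was cloned by restriction digestion between a BamHI site at the 5′ end and a HindIII site at the 3′ end, and both sites remain intact, so the gene can be excised or exchanged. According to the depositor's notes, the BamHI site lies 27 bp from the start codon and the HindIII site 115 bp from the stop codon, meaning short untranslated flanks accompany the coding sequence. The encoded protein carries the M102K substitution, replacing methionine 102 with lysine, in the "WT*" background. In the T4 lysozyme literature, WT* generally denotes the cysteine-free pseudo-wild-type protein used as a reference for mutational work, although the record itself does not define the term. The record also lists "A102K" as an alternative name, which does not match the stated M102K mutation and is left unexplained.

The record gives no explicit purpose, but a point mutant of this kind would typically be used for recombinant production of the variant lysozyme in bacteria for studies of protein stability, folding and structure.
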