>Addgene plasmid #18494 | T4 Lysozyme M102K WT* | addgene partial sequence | sequence record 24280 | 3primeUP
TACGAAAAAGCCCGCTCATTAGGCGGGCTCAGATCTGCTCATGTTTGACAGCTTATCATCGATAAGCTTC
GGCAATAAATTCTTGATATGTTTTCATATGTTTCCTTTAAATATTTTAATTAGTAATTGTCTATTCAAGT
AATTGTGAATATACTATCACAATTCCAAGAGAAAGTAAACAGCTTTATAGATTTTTATACGCGTCCCAAG
TGCCAGTTCTAAACGTTGTAATGACTCGTTTTGCGCGATTAGGTGTTTGATTATACCATCTACTTTTAGC
TAAGTTAACTGCTGCTTCATCCCAGCGTTTTTGTTGAAGCATACGTAAAGAGTTAGTAAATCCTGCCACA
CCGGTTTCTCCCATTTGGAAAACCTTATTAATCAATGCAGCGCGACGAACCGCATCAAGAGAATCATAAA
CCGGTTTTAATTTAGCATTTCTCAGAATTCCGCGAACAGCAGCATCAACATCCTGATTAAAGAGTTTTTC
AGCCTCATCTTTTGTAATTACACCATTAGTATTACGCCCAATAGCTTTATCTAATTCAGATTTAGCAGCA
TTAAGTGATGGACTTTTTGTAAGCAAATGACCGATGCCAATAGTGTAATAGCCTTCTGTGTCTTTATAGA
TTTTAAGTCTAAGACCTTCATCTATACGTAACATTTCAAATATATTCATAATACCTCCTAAGCATCGATG
GATCCTGTTTCCTGTGTGAAATTGTTATCCGCTCACAATTCCACACATTATACGAGCCGATGATTAATTG
TCACAGGGGGATGGGGAGTAAGCTGATN
